>Addgene plasmid #54934 | mApple-Palladin-C-7 | addgene full sequence | sequence record 174354 | Addgene NGS Result
ATGGTGAGCAAGGGCGAGGAGAATAACATGGCCATCATCAAGGAGTTCATGCGCTTCAAGGTGCACATGG
AGGGCTCCGTGAACGGCCACGAGTTCGAGATCGAGGGCGAGGGCGAGGGCCGCCCCTACGAGGCCTTTCA
GACCGCTAAGCTGAAGGTGACCAAGGGTGGCCCCCTGCCCTTCGCCTGGGACATCCTGTCCCCTCAGTTC
ATGTACGGCTCCAAGGTCTACATTAAGCACCCAGCCGACATCCCCGACTACTTCAAGCTGTCCTTCCCCG
AGGGCTTCAGGTGGGAGCGCGTGATGAACTTCGAGGACGGCGGCATTATTCACGTTAACCAGGACTCCTC
CCTGCAGGACGGCGTGTTCATCTACAAGGTGAAGCTGCGCGGCACCAACTTCCCCTCCGACGGCCCCGTA
ATGCAGAAGAAGACCATGGGCTGGGAGGCCTCCGAGGAGCGGATGTACCCCGAGGACGGCGCCCTGAAGA
GCGAGATCAAGAAGAGGCTGAAGCTGAAGGACGGCGGCCACTACGCCGCCGAGGTCAAGACCACCTACAA
GGCCAAGAAGCCCGTGCAGCTGCCCGGCGCCTACATCGTCGACATCAAGTTGGACATCGTGTCCCACAAC
GAGGACTACACCATCGTGGAACAGTACGAACGCGCCGAGGGCCGCCACTCCACCGGCGGCATGGACGAGC
TGTACAAGTCCGGACTCAGATCTCGAGTGAGCGCTCTGGCCTCCCGCGCTACCGCCATGCAGTCCTCCGG
CTCCTTCAACTACGCGCGCCCTAAGCAGTTCATCGCGGCGCAGAACCTGGGTCCCGCATCGGGGCTGCCC
ACGCCAACCTCCAGCCCCAGCTCCTCCAGCTTGCCGTCACCATTGTCCCCCACGCCCAGGCCCTTCGGCC
GCGCGCCCGGGCCGCCCTTCGTGGAACCCGAGGCCATGTGGGGCCCGTCCTCGCCCTCGCCGCCACCGCC
GCCACCTCCGGTCTTCAGCCCCTCTGCAGCCTACCCGGTGCCCGACGTGTTCCCACTGCCACCGCCGCCG
CCACCGCTACCTAGCTCCACCTCACACTGCGCCTCGCCCGCCCGCTTCGGCCCCAGCCAGACGCCCGCAG
CCTTCCTCAGCGCCCTGCTGCCCTCTCAGCCACCGCCTGTCGCTGTCAACGCCCTGGGGCTGCCCAAGGG
AGTCACCCCCGCGGGGTTCCCAAAGAAGTCCAGTAGAACTGCTAGAATTGCCTCTGATGAGGAGATTCAA
GGCACAAAGGATGCTGTCATCCAAGACCTGGAACGGAAGCTTCGCTTCAAGGAGGACCTTCTGAACAATG
GCCAACCGAGGCTAACCTATGAGGAAAGAATGGCTCGCCGCCTGCTTGGAGCCGACAGCGCAAACGTCTT
CAACATCCAGGAGCCAGAGGAAACGGCAGCCAATCAGGAGTACAAAGTCTCTAGCTGCGAGCAGAGGCTG
ATTAGCGAGATTGAATACAGGCTGGAGCGCTCCCCTGTGGATGAGTCGGGAGACGAGGTGCAGGATCCAG
ATGTGCCTGTGGAGAACGCAACAGCTCCCTTCTTTGAGATGAAGCTGAAACACTACAAGATCTTTGAGGG
GATGCCGGTGACTTTCACGTGTCGAGTGGCTGGGAATCCAAAGCCAAAGATCTATTGGTTTAAAGATGGG
AAGCAGATTTCTCCGAAGAGCGATCACTACACCATTCAGAGAGACCTTGATGGGACCTGCTCTCTCCACA
CCACGGCCTCTACCCTAGACGACGATGGGAACTACACCATCATGGCTGCCAACCCTCAGGGTCGCGTCAG
TTGTACAGGAAGGCTAATGGTACAGGCTGTCAACCAAAGAGGCCGCAGTCCCCGCTCTCCCTCAGGCCAT
CCTCATGCCAGAAGGCCTCGCTCTCGATCACGGGACAGTGGAGATGAAAACGAGCCCATTCAGGAGCGAT
TCTTCAGACCTCACTTCCTGCAGGCTCCTGGAGACCTGACCGTTCAGGAAGGCAAGCTCTGCAGGATGGA
CTGCAAGGTCAGTGGGTTACCAACCCCAGATCTCAGCTGGCAACTAGACGGAAAGCCCATACGCCCCGAC
AGTGCTCACAAGATGCTGGTCCGTGAGAATGGGGTCCACTCCCTCATTATAGAGCCAGTCACGTCCCGGG
ACGCCGGCATCTACACATGTATTGCCACCAACAGAGCAGGACAGAACTCGTTTAACCTGGAGCTTGTGGT
TGCTGCTAAGGAAGCACACAAGGCCCCTGTGTTTATGGAGAAGCTACAGAACACGGGGGTTGCTGATGGA
TACCCAGTGCGGCTAGAATGCCGTGTCTCCGGAGTGCCGCCACCTCAGATATTTTGGAAGAAAGAAAATG
AATCGCTCACTCATAGCACTGAGCGAGTAAGCATGCACCAGGATAATCATGGCTACATCTGCCTGCTCAT
CCAGGGAGCCACAAAGGAAGACGCTGGGTGGTACACTGTGTCTGCCAAGAACGAAGCAGGCATTGTGTCC
TGCACTGCCCGGCTGGATGTCTACACCCAGTGGCACCAGCAGCCACAGACCACCAAGCCAAAAAAAGTAC
GGCCCTCGGCCAGTCGCTACGCAGCACTTTCGGACCAGGGACTAGACATCAAAGCCGCTTTCCAACCTGA
AGCCAGCCCATCTCACCTGACTCTGAACAGCGGCTTGGTAGAAAGTGAAGACCTGTGAGAATTCTGCAGT
CGACGGTACCGCGGGCCCGGGATCCACCGGATCTAGATAACTGATCATAATCAGCCATACCACATTTGTA
GAGGTTTTACTTGCTTTAAAAAACCTCCCACACCTCCCCCTGAACCTGAAACATAAAATGAATGCAATTG
TTGTTGTTAACTTGTTTATTGCAGCTTATAATGGTTACAAATAAAGCAATAGCATCACAAATTTCACAAA
TAAAGCATTTTTTTCACTGCATTCTAGTTGTGGTTTGTCCAAACTCATCAATGTATCTTAACGCGTAAAT
TGTAAGCGTTAATATTTTGTTAAAATTCGCGTTAAATTTTTGTTAAATCAGCTCATTTTTTAACCAATAG
GCCGAAATCGGCAAAATCCCTTATAAATCAAAAGAATAGACCGAGATAGGGT
[37 nt withheld, positions 3133-3169]
AAAGAACGTGGACTCCAACGTCAAAGG
[49 nt withheld, positions 3197-3245]
T
[91 nt withheld, positions 3247-3337]
G
[124 nt withheld, positions 3339-3462]
CAGGTGGCACTTTTCGGGGAAATGTGCGCGGAACCCCTATTTGTTTATTTTTCTAAATACATTCAAATAT
GTATCCGCTCATGAGACAATAACCCTGATAAATGCTTCAATAATATTGAAAAAGGAAGAGTCCTGAGGCG
GAAAGAACCAGCTGTGGAATGTGTGTCAGTTAGGGTGTGGAAAGTCCCCAGGCTCCCCAGCAGGCAGAAG
TATGCAAAGCATGCATCTCAATTAGTCAGCAACCAGGTGTGGAAAGTCCCCAGGCTCCCCAGCAGGCAGA
AGTATGCAAAGCATGCATCTCAATTAGTCAGCAACCATAGTCCCGCCCCTAACTCCGCCCATCCCGCCCC
TAACTCCGCCCAGTTCCGCCCATTCTCCGCCCCATGGCTGACTAATTTTTTTTATTTATGCAGAGGCCGA
GGCCGCCTCGGCCTCTGAGCTATTCCAGAAGTAGTGAGGAGGCTTTTTTGGAGGCCTAGGCTTTTGCAAA
GATCGATCAAGAGACAGGATGAGGATCGTTTCGCATGATTGAACAAGATGGATTGCACGCAGGTTCTCCG
GCCGCTTGGGTGGAGAGGCTATTCGGCTATGACTGGGCACAACAGACAATCGGCTGCTCTGATGCCGCCG
TGTTCCGGCTGTCAGCGCAGGGGCGCCCGGTTCTTTTTGTCAAGACCGACCTGTCCGGTGCCCTGAATGA
ACTGCAAGACGAGGCAGCGCGGCTATCGTGGCTGGCCACGACGGGCGTTCCTTGCGCAGCTGTGCTCGAC
GTTGTCACTGAAGCGGGAAGGGACTGGCTGCTATTGGGCGAAGTGCCGGGGCAGGATCTCCTGTCATCTC
ACCTTGCTCCTGCCGAGAAAGTATCCATCATGGCTGATGCAATGCGGCGGCTGCATACGCTTGATCCGGC
TACCTGCCCATTCGACCACCAAGCGAAACATCGCATCGAGCGAGCACGTACTCGGATGGAAGCCGGTCTT
GTCGATCAGGATGATCTGGACGAAGAGCATCAGGGGCTCGCGCCAGCCGAACTGTTCGCCAGGCTCAAGG
CGAGCATGCCCGACGGCGAGGATCTCGTCGTGACCCATGGCGATGCCTGCTTGCCGAATATCATGGTGGA
AAATGGCCGCTTTTCTGGATTCATCGACTGTGGCCGGCTGGGTGTGGCGGACCGCTATCAGGACATAGCG
TTGGCTACCCGTGATATTGCTGAAGAGCTTGGCGGCGAATGGGCTGACCGCTTCCTCGTGCTTTACGGTA
TCGCCGCTCCCGATTCGCAGCGCATCGCCTTCTATCGCCTTCTTGACGAGTTCTTCTGAGCGGGACTCTG
GGGTTCGAAATGACCGACCAAGCGACGCCCAACCTGCCATCACGAGATTTCGATTCCACCGCCGCCTTCT
ATGAAAGGTTGGGCTTCGGAATCGTTTTCCGGGACGCCGGCTGGATGATCCTCCAGCGCGGGGATCTCAT
GCTGGAGTTCTTCGCCCACCCTAGGGGGAGGCTAACTGAAACACGGAAGGAGACAATACCGGAAGGAACC
CGCGCTATGACGGCAATAAAAAGACAGAATAAAACGCACGGTGTTGGGTCGTTTGTTCATAAACGCGGGG
TTCGGTCCCAGGGCTGGCACTCTGTCGATACCCCACCGAGACCCCATTGGGGCCAATACGCCCGCGTTTC
TTCCTTTTCCCCACCCCACCCCCCAAGTTCGGGTGAAGGCCCAGGGCTCGCAGCCAACGTCGGGGCGGCA
GGCCCTGCCATAGCCTCAGGTTACTCATATATACTTTAGATTGATTTAAAACTTCATTTTTAATTTAAAA
GGATCTAGGTGAAGATCCTTTTTGATAATCTCATGACCAAAATCCCTTAACGTGAGTTTTCGTTCCACTG
AGCGTCAGACCCCGTAGAAAAGATCAAAGGATCTTCTTGAGATCCTTTTTTTCTGCGCGTAATCTGCTGC
TTGCAAACAAAAAAACCACCGCTACCAGCGGTGGTTTGTTTGCCGGATCAAGAGCTACCAACTCTTTTTC
CGAAGGTAACTGGCTTCAGCAGAGCGCAGATACCAAATACTGTTCTTCTAGTGTAGCCGTAGTTAGGCCA
CCACTTCAAGAACTCTGTAGCACCGCCTACATACCTCGCTCTGCTAATCCTGTTACCAGTGGCTGCTGCC
AGTGGCGATAAGTCGTGTCTTACCGGGTTGGACTCAAGACGATAGTTACCGGATAAGGCGCAGCGGTCGG
GCTGAACGGGGGGTTCGTGCACACAGCCCAGCTTGGAGCGAACGACCTACACCGAACTGAGATACCTACA
GCGTGAGCTATGAGAAAGCGCCACGCTTCCCGAAGGGAGAAAGGCGGACAGGTATCCGGTAAGCGGCAGG
GTCGGAACAGGAGAGCGCACGAGGGAGCTTCCAGGGGGAAACGCCTGGTATCTTTATAGTCCTGTCGGGT
TTCGCCACCTCTGACTTGAGCGTCGATTTTTGTGATGCTCGTCAGGGGGGCGGAGCCTATGGAAAAACGC
CAGCAACGCGGCCTTTTTACGGTTCCTGGCCTTTTGCTGGCCTTTTGCTCACATGTTCTTTCCTGCGTTA
TCCCCTGATTCTGTGGATAACCGTATTACCGCCATGCATTAGTTATTAATAGTAATCAATTACGGGGTCA
TTAGTTCATAGCCCATATATGGAGTTCCGCGTTACATAACTTACGGTAAATGGCCCGCCTGGCTGACCGC
CCAACGACCCCCGCCCATTGACGTCAATAATGACGTATGTTCCCATAGTAACGCCAATAGGGACTTTCCA
TTGACGTCAATGGGTGGAGTATTTACGGTAAACTGCCCACTTGGCAGTACATCAAGTGTATCATATGCCA
AGTACGCCCCCTATTGACGTCAATGACGGTAAATGGCCCGCCTGGCATTATGCCCAGTACATGACCTTAT
GGGACTTTCCTACTTGGCAGTACATCTACGTATTAGTCATCGCTATTACCATGGTGATGCGGTTTTGGCA
GTACATCAATGGGCGTGGATAGCGGTTTGACTCACGGGGATTTCCAAGTCTCCACCCCATTGACGTCAAT
GGGAGTTTGTTTTGGCACCAAAATCAACGGGACTTTCCAAAATGTCGTAACAACTCCGCCCCATTGACGC
AAATGGGCGGTAGGCGTGTACGGTGGGAGGTCTATATAAGCAGAGCTGGTTTAGTGAACCGTCAGATCCG
CTAGCGCTACCGGTCGCCACC
Features (pLannotate 1.2.2; 16 found; start..end, strand, type, name):
      1..708     +  CDS            mApple: mApple is a basic (constitutively fluorescent) red fluorescent protein published in 2008, derived from Discosoma sp.. It is reported to be a rapidly-maturing monomer with high acid sensitivity.
    709..727     +  misc_feature   MCS (fragment): multiple cloning site
   1111..2544    +  CDS            Palld (fragment): PALLD_RAT - Experimental evidence at protein level: Swiss-Prot protein existence level 1. Cytoskeletal protein required for organization of normal actin cytoskeleton. Roles in establishing cell morphology, motility, cell adhesion and cell-extracellular matrix interactions in a variety of cell types. May function as a scaffolding molecule with the potential to influence both actin polymerization and the assembly of existing actin filaments into higher-order arrays. Binds to proteins that bind to either monomeric or filamentous actin. Localizes at sites where active actin remodeling takes place,
   2719..2755    +  misc_feature   MCS (fragment): multiple cloning site
   2772..2856    +  CDS            large T antigen (fragment): large T antigen from SV40 (simian virus 40)
   2879..3000    +  polyA_signal   SV40 poly(A) signal: SV40 polyadenylation signal
   3034..3462    -  rep_origin     f1 ori (sequence partly withheld): f1 bacteriophage origin of replication; arrow indicates direction of (+) strand synthesis
   3489..3593    +  promoter       AmpR promoter: bla
   3595..3952    +  promoter       SV40 promoter: SV40 enhancer and early promoter
   3987..4781    +  CDS            NeoR/KanR: aminoglycoside phosphotransferase from Tn5; aph(3')-II (or nptII); confers resistance to neomycin, kanamycin, and G418 (Geneticin®)
   4802..4954    +  CDS            ble (fragment): BLE_KLEPN - Experimental evidence at protein level: Swiss-Prot protein existence level 1. Binding protein with a strong affinity to the bleomycin family of antibiotics. Binds to CL990; an antimitotic-antibiotic compound. From Klebsiella pneumoniae.
   5013..5060    +  polyA_signal   HSV TK poly(A) signal: herpes simplex virus thymidine kinase polyadenylation signal (Cole and Stacy, 1985)
   5151..5167    -  polyA_signal   bGH poly(A) signal (fragment): bovine growth hormone polyadenylation signal
   5389..5977    +  rep_origin     ori: high-copy-number ColE1/pMB1/pBR322/pUC origin of replication
   6152..6455    +  enhancer       CMV enhancer: human cytomegalovirus immediate early enhancer
   6456..6659    +  promoter       CMV promoter: human cytomegalovirus (CMV) immediate early promoter
