[The description below was written by a language model from this plasmid's Addgene catalogue record and pLannotate feature annotations shown in this document.]
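Description:
mApple-Palladin-C-7 is a mammalian expression plasmid built on the mApple-C1 backbone, a C1-type fluorescent protein fusion vector in which the gene of interest is placed downstream of the fluorophore. The human cytomegalovirus immediate early enhancer and promoter drive a single open reading frame that begins with mApple, a monomeric, rapidly maturing red fluorescent protein derived from Discosoma, followed by a short linker from the multiple cloning site and then mouse palladin. The transcript is terminated by the SV40 polyadenylation signal. mApple therefore sits at the N terminus of palladin. The "7" in the name probably refers to linker length, although the record does not say so. The automated annotation matches only part of the insert region to a palladin reference, and that reference is the rat protein, whereas the catalogue lists the insert as mouse. This most likely reflects the annotation database rather than a discrepancy in the construct.

The plasmid replicates at high copy in E. coli from a ColE1/pUC-type origin and also carries an f1 origin. A single Tn5 aminoglycoside phosphotransferase gene provides both selections. It is expressed from a bacterial promoter for kanamycin resistance in bacteria, and from the SV40 enhancer/early promoter, with the HSV TK polyadenylation signal, for G418 selection in mammalian cells. Short hits to large T antigen, ble and bGH poly(A) are fragmentary backbone remnants, not functional elements.

Palladin is an actin-associated scaffolding protein involved in organising the actin cytoskeleton, cell morphology, motility and adhesion. The fusion serves as a red cytoskeletal localisation marker for fluorescence imaging of transfected cells, with recorded excitation at 568 nm and emission at 592 nm.
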