Addgene plasmid #54934: mApple-Palladin-C-7
Purpose: Localization: Cytoskeleton, Excitation: 568, Emission: 592
Depositing lab: Michael Davidson. Depositing organization: Florida State University, Tallahassee.
Backbone
  Vector backbone: mApple-C1
  Backbone size w/o insert (bp): 4750
  Vector type: Mammalian Expression
  Selectable markers: Neomycin (select with G418)
Growth in bacteria
  Bacterial resistance: Kanamycin, 50 μg/mL
  Growth temperature: 37°C
  Growth strain: DH5alpha
  Copy number: High Copy
Gene/Insert
  Gene/Insert name: Palladin (alt name: NM_001293774.1)
  Species: M. musculus (mouse)
  Promoter: CMV
  Tag / fusion protein: mApple (N terminal on backbone)
  Cloning method: Unknown
  Sequencing primers: 5′ CMV-F; 3′ SV40pA-R
Terms and licenses: Academic/Nonprofit Terms; Industry Terms: Not Available to Industry
Depositor comments: . Excitation = 568; Emission = 592
How to cite: mApple-Palladin-C-7 was a gift from Michael Davidson (Addgene plasmid # 54934 ; http://n2t.net/addgene:54934 ; RRID:Addgene_54934)
