>Addgene plasmid #54934 | mApple-Palladin-C-7 | depositor partial sequence | sequence record 85322 | insert sequence
CCGTCAGATCCGCTAGCGCTACCGGTCGCCACCATGGTGAGCAAGGGCGAGGAGAATAACATGGCCATCA
TCAAGGAGTTCATGCGCTTCAAGGTGCACATGGAGGGCTCCGTGAACGGCCACGAGTTCGAGATCGAGGG
CGAGGGCGAGGGCCGCCCCTACGAGGCCTTTCAGACCGCTAAGCTGAAGGTGACCAAGGGTGGCCCCCTG
CCCTTCGCCTGGGACATCCTGTCCCCTCAGTTCATGTACGGCTCCAAGGTCTACATTAAGCACCCAGCCG
ACATCCCCGACTACTTCAAGCTGTCCTTCCCCGAGGGCTTCAGGTGGGAGCGCGTGATGAACTTCGAGGA
CGGCGGCATTATTCACGTTAACCAGGACTCCTCCCTGCAGGACGGCGTGTTCATCTACAAGGTGAAGCTG
CGCGGCACCAACTTCCCCTCCGACGGCCCCGTAATGCAGAAGAAGACCATGGGCTGGGAGGCCTCCGAGG
AGCGGATGTACCCCGAGGACGGCGCCCTGAAGAGCGAGATCAAGAAGAGGCTGAAGCTGAAGGACGGCGG
CCACTACGCCGCCGAGGTCAAGACCACCTACAAGGCCAAGAAGCCCGTGCAGCTGCCCGGCGCCTACATC
GTCGACATCAAGTTGGACATCGTGTCCCACAACGAGGACTACACCATCGTGGAACAGTACGAACGCGCCG
AGGGCCGCCACTCCACCGGCGGCATGGACGAGCTGTACAAGTCCGGACTCAGATCTCGAGTGAGCGCTCT
GGCCTCCCGCGCTACCGCCATGCAGTCCTCCGGCTCCTTCAACTACGCGCGCCCTAAGCAGTTCATCGCG
GCGCAGAACCTGGGTCCCGCATCGGGGCTGCCCACGCCAACCTCCAGCCCCAGCTCCTCCAGCTTGCCGT
CACCATTGTCCCCCACGCCCAGGCCCTTCGGCCGCGCGCCCGGGCCGCCCTTCGTGGAACCCGAGGCCAT
GTGGGGCCCGTCCTCGCCCTCGCCGCCACCGCCGCCACCTCCGGTCTTCAGCCCCTCTGCAGCCTACCCG
GTGCCCGACGTGTTCCCACTGCCACCGCCGCCGCCACCGCTACCTAGCTCCACCTCACACTGCGCCTCGC
CCGCCCGCTTCGGCCCCAGCCAGACGCCCGCAGCCTTCCTCAGCGCCCTGCTGCCCTCTCAGCCACCGCC
TGTCGCTGTCAACGCCCTGGGGCTGCCCAAGGGAGTCACCCCCGCGGGGTTCCCAAAGAAGTCCAGTAGA
ACTGCTAGAATTGCCTCTGATGAGGAGATTCAAGGCACAAAGGATGCTGTCATCCAAGACCTGGAACGGA
AGCTTCGCTTCAAGGAGGACCTTCTGAACAATGGCCAACCGAGGCTAACCTATGAGGAAAGAATGGCTCG
CCGCCTGCTTGGAGCCGACAGCGCAAACGTCTTCAACATCCAGGAGCCAGAGGAAACGGCAGCCAATCAG
GAGTACAAAGTCTCTAGCTGCGAGCAGAGGCTGATTAGCGAGATTGAATACAGGCTGGAGCGCTCCCCTG
TGGATGAGTCGGGAGACGAGGTGCAGGATCCAGATGTGCCTGTGGAGAACGCAACAGCTCCCTTCTTTGA
GATGAAGCTGAAACACTACAAGATCTTTGAGGGGATGCCGGTGACTTTCACGTGTCGAGTGGCTGGGAAT
CCAAAGCCAAAGATCTATTGGTTTAAAGATGGGAAGCAGATTTCTCCGAAGAGCGATCACTACACCATTC
AGAGAGACCTTGATGGGACCTGCTCTCTCCACACCACGGCCTCTACCCTAGACGACGATGGGAACTACAC
CATCATGGCTGCCAACCCTCAGGGTCGCGTCAGTTGTACAGGAAGGCTAATGGTACAGGCTGTCAACCAA
AGAGGCCGCAGTCCCCGCTCTCCCTCAGGCCATCCTCATGCCAGAAGGCCTCGCTCTCGATCACGGGACA
GTGGAGATGAAAACGAGCCCATTCAGGAGCGATTCTTCAGACCTCACTTCCTGCAGGCTCCTGGAGACCT
GACCGTTCAGGAAGGCAAGCTCTGCAGGATGGACTGCAAGGTCAGTGGGTTACCAACCCCAGATCTCAGC
TGGCAACTAGACGGAAAGCCCATACGCCCCGACAGTGCTCACAAGATGCTGGTCCGTGAGAATGGGGTCC
ACTCCCTCATTATAGAGCCAGTCACGTCCCGGGACGCCGGCATCTACACATGTATTGCCACCAACAGAGC
AGGACAGAACTCGTTTAACCTGGAGCTTGTGGTTGCTGCTAAGGAAGCACACAAGGCCCCTGTGTTTATG
GAGAAGCTACAGAACACGGGGGTTGCTGATGGATACCCAGTGCGGCTAGAATGCCGTGTCTCCGGAGTGC
CGCCACCTCAGATATTTTGGAAGAAAGAAAATGAATCGCTCACTCATAGCACTGAGCGAGTAAGCATGCA
CCAGGATAATCATGGCTACATCTGCCTGCTCATCCAGGGAGCCACAAAGGAAGACGCTGGGTGGTACACT
GTGTCTGCCAAGAACGAAGCAGGCATTGTGTCCTGCACTGCCCGGCTGGATGTCTACACCCAGTGGCACC
AGCAGCCACAGACCACCAAGCCAAAAAAAGTACGGCCCTCGGCCAGTCGCTACGCAGCACTTTCGGACCA
GGGACTAGACATCAAAGCCGCTTTCCAACCTGAAGCCAGCCCATCTCACCTGACTCTGAACAGCGGCTTG
GTAGAAAGTGAAGACCTGTGAGAATTCTGCAGTCGACGGTACCGCGGGCCCGGGATCCACCGGATCTAGA
TAACTGATCATAATCAGCCATACCACATT
